>Addgene plasmid #180388 | AAV.CBA.YFP.miR-E_shRps6ka2-1 | depositor full sequence | sequence record 350454 | Full Sequence
GGCCGCCTCGACTAGGGATAACAGGGTAATTGTTTGAATGAGGCTTCAGTACTTTACAGAATCGTTGCCT
GCACATCTTGGAAACACTTGCTGGGATTACTTCGACTTCTTAACCCAACAGAAGGCTCGAGAAGGTATAT
TGCTGTTGACAGTGAGCGCGGTGAGGAAGGTTACAGGATATAGTGAAGCCACAGATGTATATCCTGTAAC
CTTCCTCACCATGCCTACTGCCTCGGACTTCAAGGGGCTAGAATTCGAGCAATTATCTTGTTTACTAAAA
CTGAATACCTTGCTATCTCTTTGATACATTTTTACAAAGCTGAATTAAAATGGTATAAATTAAATCACTT
TTTTCAATTGACGCGTAAGCTTATCGATAATCAACCTCTGGATTACAAAATTTGTGAAAGATTGACTGGT
ATTCTTAACTATGTTGCTCCTTTTACGCTATGTGGATACGCTGCTTTAATGCCTTTGTATCATGCTATTG
CTTCCCGTATGGCTTTCATTTTCTCCTCCTTGTATAAATCCTGGTTGCTGTCTCTTTATGAGGAGTTGTG
GCCCGTTGTCAGGCAACGTGGCGTGGTGTGCACTGTGTTTGCTGACGCAACCCCCACTGGTTGGGGCATT
GCCACCACCTGTCAGCTCCTTTCCGGGACTTTCGCTTTCCCCCTCCCTATTGCCACGGCGGAACTCATCG
CCGCCTGCCTTGCCCGCTGCTGGACAGGGGCTCGGCTGTTGGGCACTGACAATTCCGTGGTGTTGTCGGG
GAAATCATCGTCCTTTCCTTGGCTGCTCGCCTGTGTTGCCACCTGGATTCTGCGCGGGACGTCCTTCTGC
TACGTCCCTTCGGCCCTCAATCCAGCGGACCTTCCTTCCCGCGGCCTGCTGCCGGCTCTGCGGCCTCTTC
CGCGTCTTCGCCTTCGCCCTCAGACGAGTCGGATCTCCCTTTGGGCCGCCTCCCCGCATCGATACCGTCG
ACTCGCTGATCAGCCTCGACTGTGCCTTCTAGTTGCCAGCCATCTGTTGTTTGCCCCTCCCCCGTGCCTT
CCTTGACCCTGGAAGGTGCCACTCCCACTGTCCTTTCCTAATAAAATGAGGAAATTGCATCGCATTGTCT
GAGTAGGTGTCATTCTATTCTGGGGGGTGGGGTGGGGCAGGACAGCAAGGGGGAGGATTGGGAAGACAAT
AGCAGGCATGCTGGGGATGCGGTGGGCTCTATGGCTTCTGAGGCGGAAAGAACCAGCTGGGGCTCGACTA
GAGCATGGCTACGTAGATAAGTAGCATGGCGGGTTAATCATTAACTACAAGGAACCCCTAGTGATGGAGT
TGGCCACTCCCTCTCTGCGCGCTCGCTCGCTCACTGAGGCCGGGCGACCAAAGGTCGCCCGACGCCCGGG
CTTTGCCCGGGCGGCCTCAGTGAGCGAGCGAGCGCGCAGAGCTTTTTGCAAAAGCCTAGGCCTCCAAAAA
AGCCTCCTCACTACTTCTGGAATAGCTCAGAGGCCGAGGCGGCCTCGGCCTCTGCATAAATAAAAAAAAT
TAGTCAGCCATGGGGCGGAGAATGGGCGGAACTGGGCGGAGTTAGGGGCGGGATGGGCGGAGTTAGGGGC
GGGACTATGGTTGCTGACTAATTGAGATGCATGCTTTGCATACTTCTGCCTGCTGGGGAGCCTGGGGACT
TTCCACACCTGGTTGCTGACTAATTGAGATGCATGCTTTGCATACTTCTGCCTGCTGGGGAGCCTGGGGA
CTTTCCACACCCTAACTGACACACATTCCACAGCTGCATTAATGAATCGGCCAACGCGCGGGGAGAGGCG
GTTTGCGTATTGGGCGCTCTTCCGCTTCCTCGCTCACTGACTCGCTGCGCTCGGTCGTTCGGCTGCGGCG
AGCGGTATCAGCTCACTCAAAGGCGGTAATACGGTTATCCACAGAATCAGGGGATAACGCAGGAAAGAAC
ATGTGAGCAAAAGGCCAGCAAAAGGCCAGGAACCGTAAAAAGGCCGCGTTGCTGGCGTTTTTCCATAGGC
TCCGCCCCCCTGACGAGCATCACAAAAATCGACGCTCAAGTCAGAGGTGGCGAAACCCGACAGGACTATA
AAGATACCAGGCGTTTCCCCCTGGAAGCTCCCTCGTGCGCTCTCCTGTTCCGACCCTGCCGCTTACCGGA
TACCTGTCCGCCTTTCTCCCTTCGGGAAGCGTGGCGCTTTCTCATAGCTCACGCTGTAGGTATCTCAGTT
CGGTGTAGGTCGTTCGCTCCAAGCTGGGCTGTGTGCACGAACCCCCCGTTCAGCCCGACCGCTGCGCCTT
ATCCGGTAACTATCGTCTTGAGTCCAACCCGGTAAGACACGACTTATCGCCACTGGCAGCAGCCACTGGT
AACAGGATTAGCAGAGCGAGGTATGTAGGCGGTGCTACAGAGTTCTTGAAGTGGTGGCCTAACTACGGCT
ACACTAGAAGAACAGTATTTGGTATCTGCGCTCTGCTGAAGCCAGTTACCTTCGGAAAAAGAGTTGGTAG
CTCTTGATCCGGCAAACAAACCACCGCTGGTAGCGGTGGTTTTTTTGTTTGCAAGCAGCAGATTACGCGC
AGAAAAAAAGGATCTCAAGAAGATCCTTTGATCTTTTCTACGGGGTCTGACGCTCAGTGGAACGAAAACT
CACGTTAAGGGATTTTGGTCATGAGATTATCAAAAAGGATCTTCACCTAGATCCTTTTAAATTAAAAATG
AAGTTTTAAATCAATCTAAAGTATATATGAGTAAACTTGGTCTGACAGTTACCAATGCTTAATCAGTGAG
GCACCTATCTCAGCGATCTGTCTATTTCGTTCATCCATAGTTGCCTGACTCCCCGTCGTGTAGATAACTA
CGATACGGGAGGGCTTACCATCTGGCCCCAGTGCTGCAATGATACCGCGAGACCCACGCTCACCGGCTCC
AGATTTATCAGCAATAAACCAGCCAGCCGGAAGGGCCGAGCGCAGAAGTGGTCCTGCAACTTTATCCGCC
TCCATCCAGTCTATTAATTGTTGCCGGGAAGCTAGAGTAAGTAGTTCGCCAGTTAATAGTTTGCGCAACG
TTGTTGCCATTGCTACAGGCATCGTGGTGTCACGCTCGTCGTTTGGTATGGCTTCATTCAGCTCCGGTTC
CCAACGATCAAGGCGAGTTACATGATCCCCCATGTTGTGCAAAAAAGCGGTTAGCTCCTTCGGTCCTCCG
ATCGTTGTCAGAAGTAAGTTGGCCGCAGTGTTATCACTCATGGTTATGGCAGCACTGCATAATTCTCTTA
CTGTCATGCCATCCGTAAGATGCTTTTCTGTGACTGGTGAGTACTCAACCAAGTCATTCTGAGAATAGTG
TATGCGGCGACCGAGTTGCTCTTGCCCGGCGTCAATACGGGATAATACCGCGCCACATAGCAGAACTTTA
AAAGTGCTCATCATTGGAAAACGTTCTTCGGGGCGAAAACTCTCAAGGATCTTACCGCTGTTGAGATCCA
GTTCGATGTAACCCACTCGTGCACCCAACTGATCTTCAGCATCTTTTACTTTCACCAGCGTTTCTGGGTG
AGCAAAAACAGGAAGGCAAAATGCCGCAAAAAAGGGAATAAGGGCGACACGGAAATGTTGAATACTCATA
CTCTTCCTTTTTCAATATTATTGAAGCATTTATCAGGGTTATTGTCTCATGAGCGGATACATATTTGAAT
GTATTTAGAAAAATAAACAAATAGGGGTTCCGCGCACATTTCCCCGAAAAGTGCCACCTGACGTCTAAGA
AACCATTATTATCATGACATTAACCTATAAAAATAGGCGTATCACGAGGCCCTTTCGTCTCGCGCGTTTC
GGTGATGACGGTGAAAACCTCTGACACATGCAGCTCCCGGAGACGGTCACAGCTTGTCTGTAAGCGGATG
CCGGGAGCAGACAAGCCCGTCAGGGCGCGTCAGCGGGTGTTGGCGGGTGTCGGGGCTGGCTTAACTATGC
GGCATCAGAGCAGATTGTACTGAGAGTGCACCATTCGACGCTCTCCCTTATGCGACTCCTGCATTAGGAA
GCAGCCCAGTAGTAGGTTGAGGCCGTTGAGCACCGCCGCCGCAAGGAATGGTGCATGCAAGGAGATGGCG
CCCAACAGTCCCCCGGCCACGGGGCCTGCCACCATACCCACGCCGAAACAAGCGCTCATGAGCCCGAAGT
GGCGAGCCCGATCTTCCCCATCGGTGATGTCGGCGATATAGGCGCCAGCAACCGCACCTGTGGCGCCGGT
GATGCCGGCCACGATGCGTCCGGCGTAGAGGATCTGGCTAGCGATGACCCTGCTGATTGGTTCGCTGACC
ATTTCCGGGTGCGGGACGGCGTTACCAGAAACTCAGAAGGTTCGTCCAACCAAACCGACTCTGACGGCAG
TTTACGAGAGAGATGATAGGGTCTGCTTCAGTAAGCCAGATGCTACACAATTAGGCTTGTACATATTGTC
GTTAGAACGCGGCTACAATTAATACATAACCTTATGTATCATACACATACGATTTAGGTGACACTATAGA
ATACACGGAATTAATTCTAGCTGCGCGCTCGCTCGCTCACTGAGGCCGCCCGGGCAAAGCCCGGGCGTCG
GGCGACCTTTGGTCGCCCGGCCTCAGTGAGCGAGCGAGCGCGCAGAGAGGGAGTGGCCAACTCCATCACT
AGGGGTTCCTTGTAGTTAATGATTAACCCGCCATGCTACTTATCTACGTAGCCATGCTCTAGGTACCATT
GACGTCAATAATGACGTATGTTCCCATAGTAACGCCAATAGGGACTTTCCATTGACGTCAATGGGTGGAC
TATTTACGGTAAACTGCCCACTTGGCAGTACATCAAGTGTATCATATGCCAAGTACGCCCCCTATTGACG
TCAATGACGGTAAATGGCCCGCCTGGCATTATGCCCAGTACATGACCTTATGGGACTTTCCTACTTGGCA
GTACATCTACGTATTAGTCATCGCTATTACCATGGTCGAGGTGAGCCCCACGTTCTGCTTCACTCTCCCC
ATCTCCCCCCCCTCCCCACCCCCAATTTTGTATTTATTTATTTTTTAATTATTTTGTGCAGCGATGGGGG
CGGGGGGGGGGGGGGGGCGCGCGCCAGGCGGGGCGGGGCGGGGCGAGGGGCGGGGCGGGGCGAGGCGGAG
AGGTGCGGCGGCAGCCAATCAGAGCGGCGCGCTCCGAAAGTTTCCTTTTATGGCGAGGCGGCGGCGGCGG
CGGCCCTATAAAAAGCGAAGCGCGCGGCGGGCGGGAGTCGCTGCGACGCTGCCTTCGCCCCGTGCCCCGC
TCCGCCGCCGCCTCGCGCCGCCCGCCCCGGCTCTGACTGACCGCGTTACTCCCACAGGTGAGCGGGCGGG
ACGGCCCTTCTCCTCCGGGCTGTAATTAGCGCTTGGTTTAATGACGGCTTGTTTCTTTTCTGTGGCTGCG
TGAAAGCCTTGAGGGGCTCCGGGAGGGCCCTTTGTGCGGGGGGAGCGGCTCGGGGCTGTCCGCGGGGGGA
CGGCTGCCTTCGGGGGGGACGGGGCAGGGCGGGGTTCGGCTTCTGGCGTGTGACCGGCGGCTCTAGAGCC
TCTGCTAACCATGTTCATGCCTTCTTCTTTTTCCTACAGCTCCTGGGCAACGTGCTGGTTATTGTGCTGT
CTCATCATTTTGGCAAAGAATTGGATCCACCGGTCGCCACCATGGTGAGCAAGGGCGAGGAGCTGTTCAC
CGGGGTGGTGCCCATCCTGGTCGAGCTGGACGGCGACGTAAACGGCCACAAGTTCAGCGTGTCCGGCGAG
GGCGAGGGCGATGCCACCTACGGCAAGCTGACCCTGAAGTTCATCTGCACCACCGGCAAGCTGCCCGTGC
CCTGGCCCACCCTCGTGACCACCTTCGGCTACGGCCTGCAGTGCTTCGCCCGCTACCCCGACCACATGAA
GCAGCACGACTTCTTCAAGTCCGCCATGCCCGAAGGCTACGTCCAGGAGCGCACCATCTTCTTCAAGGAC
GACGGCAACTACAAGACCCGCGCCGAGGTGAAGTTCGAGGGCGACACCCTGGTGAACCGCATCGAGCTGA
AGGGCATCGACTTCAAGGAGGACGGCAACATCCTGGGGCACAAGCTGGAGTACAACTACAACAGCCACAA
CGTCTATATCATGGCCGACAAGCAGAAGAACGGCATCAAGGTGAACTTCAAGATCCGCCACAACATCGAG
GACGGCAGCGTGCAGCTCGCCGACCACTACCAGCAGAACACCCCCATCGGCGACGGCCCCGTGCTGCTGC
CCGACAACCACTACCTGAGCTACCAGTCCGCCCTGAGCAAAGACCCCAACGAGAAGCGCGATCACATGGT
CCTGCTGGAGTTCGTGACCGCCGCCGGGATCACTCTCGGCATGGACGAGCTGTACAAGTAAAGC
Features (pLannotate 1.2.2; 21 found; start..end, strand, type, name):
    225..351     +  ncRNA          3' miR-30a: sequence downstream of the 71-nt precursor of the human miR-30a microRNA (Zeng et al., 2002) miRNA
    379..967     +  misc_feature   WPRE: woodchuck hepatitis virus posttranscriptional regulatory element
   1000..1224    +  polyA_signal   bGH poly(A) signal: bovine growth hormone polyadenylation signal
   1228..1249    +  promoter       SV40 promoter (fragment): SV40 enhancer and early promoter
   1310..1439    +  repeat_region  AAV2 ITR (fragment): inverted terminal repeat of adeno-associated virus serotype 2 inverted
   1445..1774    -  promoter       SV40 promoter: SV40 enhancer and early promoter
   1781..1837    -  CDS            lacI (fragment): lac repressor; lacI; The lac repressor binds to the lac operator to inhibit transcription in E. coli. This inhibition can be relieved by adding lactose or isopropyl-β-D-thiogalactopyranoside (IPTG).
   2020..2608    -  rep_origin     ori: high-copy-number ColE1/pMB1/pBR322/pUC origin of replication
   2779..3639    -  CDS            AmpR: β-lactamase; bla; confers resistance to ampicillin, carbenicillin, and related antibiotics
   3640..3744    -  promoter       AmpR promoter: bla
   3839..3874    +  CDS            rop (fragment): Rop protein, which maintains plasmids at low copy number; rop
   3976..4024    +  misc_feature   bom (fragment): basis of mobility region from pBR322
   4025..4304    -  CDS            TcR (fragment): tetracycline efflux protein; tet; confers resistance to tetracycline
   4532..4550    +  promoter       SP6 promoter: promoter for bacteriophage SP6 RNA polymerase
   4569..4700    -  repeat_region  AAV2 ITR (fragment): inverted terminal repeat of adeno-associated virus serotype 2 inverted
   4756..5004    +  enhancer       CMV enhancer (fragment): human cytomegalovirus immediate early enhancer
   5006..5283    +  promoter       chicken β-actin promoter: No description available
   5284..5420    +  intron         hybrid intron (fragment): hybrid between chicken β-actin (CBA) and minute virus of mice (MMV) introns (Gray et al., 2011)
   5509..5639    +  intron         chimeric intron (fragment): chimera between introns from chicken β-actin and rabbit β-globin
   5637..5705    +  CDS            HBB (fragment): HBB_LEPEU - Experimental evidence at protein level: Swiss-Prot protein existence level 1. Involved in oxygen transport from the lung to the various peripheral tissues. From Lepus europaeus (European hare).
   5712..6431    +  CDS            EYFP: enhanced YFP mammalian codon-optimized
