>Addgene plasmid #180388 | AAV.CBA.YFP.miR-E_shRps6ka2-1 | addgene full sequence | sequence record 354141 | Addgene NGS Result
GGCCGCCTCGACTAGGGATAACAGGGTAATTGTTTGAATGAGGCTTCAGTACTTTACAGAATCGTTGCCT
GCACATCTTGGAAACACTTGCTGGGATTACTTCGACTTCTTAACCCAACAGAAGGCTCGAGAAGGTATAT
TGCTGTTGACAGTGAGCGCGGTGAGGAAGGTTACAGGATATAGTGAAGCCACAGATGTATATCCTGTAAC
CTTCCTCACCATGCCTACTGCCTCGGACTTCAAGGGGCTAGAATTCGAGCAATTATCTTGTTTACTAAAA
CTGAATACCTTGCTATCTCTTTGATACATTTTTACAAAGCTGAATTAAAATGGTATAAATTAAATCACTT
TTTTCAATTGACGCGTAAGCTTATCGATAATCAACCTCTGGATTACAAAATTTGTGAAAGATTGACTGGT
ATTCTTAACTATGTTGCTCCTTTTACGCTATGTGGATACGCTGCTTTAATGCCTTTGTATCATGCTATTG
CTTCCCGTATGGCTTTCATTTTCTCCTCCTTGTATAAATCCTGGTTGCTGTCTCTTTATGAGGAGTTGTG
GCCCGTTGTCAGGCAACGTGGCGTGGTGTGCACTGTGTTTGCTGACGCAACCCCCACTGGTTGGGGCATT
GCCACCACCTGTCAGCTCCTTTCCGGGACTTTCGCTTTCCCCCTCCCTATTGCCACGGCGGAACTCATCG
CCGCCTGCCTTGCCCGCTGCTGGACAGGGGCTCGGCTGTTGGGCACTGACAATTCCGTGGTGTTGTCGGG
GAAATCATCGTCCTTTCCTTGGCTGCTCGCCTGTGTTGCCACCTGGATTCTGCGCGGGACGTCCTTCTGC
TACGTCCCTTCGGCCCTCAATCCAGCGGACCTTCCTTCCCGCGGCCTGCTGCCGGCTCTGCGGCCTCTTC
CGCGTCTTCGCCTTCGCCCTCAGACGAGTCGGATCTCCCTTTGGGCCGCCTCCCCGCATCGATACCGTCG
ACTCGCTGATCAGCCTCGACTGTGCCTTCTAGTTGCCAGCCATCTGTTGTTTGCCCCTCCCCCGTGCCTT
CCTTGACCCTGGAAGGTGCCACTCCCACTGTCCTTTCCTAATAAAATGAGGAAATTGCATCGCATTGTCT
GAGTAGGTGTCATTCTATTCTGGGGGGTGGGGTGGGGCAGGACAGCAAGGGGGAGGATTGGGAAGACAAT
AGCAGGCATGCTGGGGATGCGGTGGGCTCTATGGCTTCTGAGGCGGAAAGAACCAGCTGGGGCTCGACTA
GAGCATGGCTACGTAGATAAGTAGCATGGCGGGTTAATCATTAACTACAAGGAACCCCTAGTGATGGAGT
TGGCCACTCCCTCTCTGCGCGCTCGCTCGCTCACTGAGGCCGGGCGACCAAAGGTCGCCCGACGCCCGGG
CGGCCTCAGTGAGCGAGCGAGCGCGCAGAGCTTTTTGCAAAAGCCTAGGCCTCCAAAAAAGCCTCCTCAC
TACTTCTGGAATAGCTCAGAGGCCGAGGCGGCCTCGGCCTCTGCATAAATAAAAAAAATTAGTCAGCCAT
GGGGCGGAGAATGGGCGGAACTGGGCGGAGTTAGGGGCGGGATGGGCGGAGTTAGGGGCGGGACTATGGT
TGCTGACTAATTGAGATGCATGCTTTGCATACTTCTGCCTGCTGGGGAGCCTGGGGACTTTCCACACCTG
GTTGCTGACTAATTGAGATGCATGCTTTGCATACTTCTGCCTGCTGGGGAGCCTGGGGACTTTCCACACC
CTAACTGACACACATTCCACAGCTGCATTAATGAATCGGCCAACGCGCGGGGAGAGGCGGTTTGCGTATT
GGGCGCTCTTCCGCTTCCTCGCTCACTGACTCGCTGCGCTCGGTCGTTCGGCTGCGGCGAGCGGTATCAG
CTCACTCAAAGGCGGTAATACGGTTATCCACAGAATCAGGGGATAACGCAGGAAAGAACATGTGAGCAAA
AGGCCAGCAAAAGGCCAGGAACCGTAAAAAGGCCGCGTTGCTGGCGTTTTTCCATAGGCTCCGCCCCCCT
GACGAGCATCACAAAAATCGACGCTCAAGTCAGAGGTGGCGAAACCCGACAGGACTATAAAGATACCAGG
CGTTTCCCCCTGGAAGCTCCCTCGTGCGCTCTCCTGTTCCGACCCTGCCGCTTACCGGATACCTGTCCGC
CTTTCTCCCTTCGGGAAGCGTGGCGCTTTCTCATAGCTCACGCTGTAGGTATCTCAGTTCGGTGTAGGTC
GTTCGCTCCAAGCTGGGCTGTGTGCACGAACCCCCCGTTCAGCCCGACCGCTGCGCCTTATCCGGTAACT
ATCGTCTTGAGTCCAACCCGGTAAGACACGACTTATCGCCACTGGCAGCAGCCACTGGTAACAGGATTAG
CAGAGCGAGGTATGTAGGCGGTGCTACAGAGTTCTTGAAGTGGTGGCCTAACTACGGCTACACTAGAAGA
ACAGTATTTGGTATCTGCGCTCTGCTGAAGCCAGTTACCTTCGGAAAAAGAGTTGGTAGCTCTTGATCCG
GCAAACAAACCACCGCTGGTAGCGGTGGTTTTTTTGTTTGCAAGCAGCAGATTACGCGCAGAAAAAAAGG
ATCTCAAGAAGATCCTTTGATCTTTTCTACGGGGTCTGACGCTCAGTGGAACGAAAACTCACGTTAAGGG
ATTTTGGTCATGAGATTATCAAAAAGGATCTTCACCTAGATCCTTTTAAATTAAAAATGAAGTTTTAAAT
CAATCTAAAGTATATATGAGTAAACTTGGTCTGACAGTTACCAATGCTTAATCAGTGAGGCACCTATCTC
AGCGATCTGTCTATTTCGTTCATCCATAGTTGCCTGACTCCCCGTCGTGTAGATAACTACGATACGGGAG
GGCTTACCATCTGGCCCCAGTGCTGCAATGATACCGCGAGACCCACGCTCACCGGCTCCAGATTTATCAG
CAATAAACCAGCCAGCCGGAAGGGCCGAGCGCAGAAGTGGTCCTGCAACTTTATCCGCCTCCATCCAGTC
TATTAATTGTTGCCGGGAAGCTAGAGTAAGTAGTTCGCCAGTTAATAGTTTGCGCAACGTTGTTGCCATT
GCTACAGGCATCGTGGTGTCACGCTCGTCGTTTGGTATGGCTTCATTCAGCTCCGGTTCCCAACGATCAA
GGCGAGTTACATGATCCCCCATGTTGTGCAAAAAAGCGGTTAGCTCCTTCGGTCCTCCGATCGTTGTCAG
AAGTAAGTTGGCCGCAGTGTTATCACTCATGGTTATGGCAGCACTGCATAATTCTCTTACTGTCATGCCA
TCCGTAAGATGCTTTTCTGTGACTGGTGAGTACTCAACCAAGTCATTCTGAGAATAGTGTATGCGGCGAC
CGAGTTGCTCTTGCCCGGCGTCAATACGGGATAATACCGCGCCACATAGCAGAACTTTAAAAGTGCTCAT
CATTGGAAAACGTTCTTCGGGGCGAAAACTCTCAAGGATCTTACCGCTGTTGAGATCCAGTTCGATGTAA
CCCACTCGTGCACCCAACTGATCTTCAGCATCTTTTACTTTCACCAGCGTTTCTGGGTGAGCAAAAACAG
GAAGGCAAAATGCCGCAAAAAAGGGAATAAGGGCGACACGGAAATGTTGAATACTCATACTCTTCCTTTT
TCAATATTATTGAAGCATTTATCAGGGTTATTGTCTCATGAGCGGATACATATTTGAATGTATTTAGAAA
AATAAACAAATAGGGGTTCCGCGCACATTTCCCCGAAAAGTGCCACCTGACGTCTAAGAAACCATTATTA
TCATGACATTAACCTATAAAAATAGGCGTATCACGAGGCCCTTTCGTCTCGCGCGTTTCGGTGATGACGG
TGAAAACCTCTGACACATGCAGCTCCCGGAGACGGTCACAGCTTGTCTGTAAGCGGATGCCGGGAGCAGA
CAAGCCCGTCAGGGCGCGTCAGCGGGTGTTGGCGGGTGTCGGGGCTGGCTTAACTATGCGGCATCAGAGC
AGATTGTACTGAGAGTGCACCATTCGACGCTCTCCCTTATGCGACTCCTGCATTAGGAAGCAGCCCAGTA
GTAGGTTGAGGCCGTTGAGCACCGCCGCCGCAAGGAATGGTGCATGCAAGGAGATGGCGCCCAACAGTCC
CCCGGCCACGGGGCCTGCCACCATACCCACGCCGAAACAAGCGCTCATGAGCCCGAAGTGGCGAGCCCGA
TCTTCCCCATCGGTGATGTCGGCGATATAGGCGCCAGCAACCGCACCTGTGGCGCCGGTGATGCCGGCCA
CGATGCGTCCGGCGTAGAGGATCTGGCTAGCGATGACCCTGCTGATTGGTTCGCTGACCATTTCCGGGTG
CGGGACGGCGTTACCAGAAACTCAGAAGGTTCGTCCAACCAAACCGACTCTGACGGCAGTTTACGAGAGA
GATGATAGGGTCTGCTTCAGTAAGCCAGATGCTACACAATTAGGCTTGTACATATTGTCGTTAGAACGCG
GCTACAATTAATACATAACCTTATGTATCATACACATACGATTTAGGTGACACTATAGAATACACGGAAT
TAATTCTAGCTGCGCGCTCGCTCGCTCACTGAGGCCGCCCGGGCAAAGCCCGGGCGTCGGGCGACCTTTG
GTCGCCCGGCCTCAGTGAGCGAGCGAGCGCGCAGAGAGGGAGTGGCCAACTCCATCACTAGGGGTTCCTT
GTAGTTAATGATTAACCCGCCATGCTACTTATCTACGTAGCCATGCTCTAGGTACCATTGACGTCAATAA
TGACGTATGTTCCCATAGTAACGCCAATAGGGACTTTCCATTGACGTCAATGGGTGGAGTATTTACGGTA
AACTGCCCACTTGGCAGTACATCAAGTGTATCATATGCCAAGTACGCCCCCTATTGACGTCAATGACGGT
AAATGGCCCGCCTGGCATTATGCCCAGTACATGACCTTATGGGACTTTCCTACTTGGCAGTACATCTACG
TATTAGTCATCGCTATTACCATGGTCGAGGTGAGCCCCACGTTCTGCTTCACTCTCCCCATCTCCCCCCC
CTCCCCACCCCCAATTTTGTATTTATTTATTTTTTAATTATTTTGTGCAGCGATGGGGGCGGGGGGGGGG
GGGGGGCGCGCGCCRGGSGGGGSGGGGSGGGGSGRGGGGSGGGGSGGGGCGAGGCGGAGAGGTGCGGCGG
CAGCCAATCAGAGCGGCGCGCTCCGAAAGTTTCCTTTTATGGCGAGGCGGCGGCGGCGGCGGCCCTATAA
AAAGCGAAGCGCGCGGCGGGCGGGAGTCGCTGCGCGCTGCCTTCGCCCCGTGCCCCGCTCCGCCGCCGCC
TCGCGCCGCCCGCCCCGGCTCTGACTGACCGCGTTACTCCCACAGGTGAGCGGGCGGGACGGCCCTTCTC
CTCCGGGCTGTAATTAGCGCTTGGTTTAATGACGGCTTGTTTCTTTTCTGTGGCTGCGTGAAAGCCTTGA
GGGGCTCCGGGAGGGCCCTTTGTGCGGGGGGAGCGGCTCGGGGCTGTCCGCGGGGGGACGGCTGCCTTCG
GGGGGGACGGGGCAGGGCGGGGTTCGGCTTCTGGCGTGTGACCGGCGGCTCTAGAGCCTCTGCTAACCAT
GTTCATGCCTTCTTCTTTTTCCTACAGCTCCTGGGCAACGTGCTGGTTATTGTGCTGTCTCATCATTTTG
GCAAAGAATTGGATCCACCGGTCGCCACCATGGTGAGCAAGGGCGAGGAGCTGTTCACCGGGGTGGTGCC
CATCCTGGTCGAGCTGGACGGCGACGTAAACGGCCACAAGTTCAGCGTGTCCGGCGAGGGCGAGGGCGAT
GCCACCTACGGCAAGCTGACCCTGAAGTTCATCTGCACCACCGGCAAGCTGCCCGTGCCCTGGCCCACCC
TCGTGACCACCTTCGGCTACGGCCTGCAGTGCTTCGCCCGCTACCCCGACCACATGAAGCAGCACGACTT
CTTCAAGTCCGCCATGCCCGAAGGCTACGTCCAGGAGCGCACCATCTTCTTCAAGGACGACGGCAACTAC
AAGACCCGCGCCGAGGTGAAGTTCGAGGGCGACACCCTGGTGAACCGCATCGAGCTGAAGGGCATCGACT
TCAAGGAGGACGGCAACATCCTGGGGCACAAGCTGGAGTACAACTACAACAGCCACAACGTCTATATCAT
GGCCGACAAGCAGAAGAACGGCATCAAGGTGAACTTCAAGATCCGCCACAACATCGAGGACGGCAGCGTG
CAGCTCGCCGACCACTACCAGCAGAACACCCCCATCGGCGACGGCCCCGTGCTGCTGCCCGACAACCACT
ACCTGAGCTACCAGTCCGCCCTGAGCAAAGACCCCAACGAGAAGCGCGATCACATGGTCCTGCTGGAGTT
CGTGACCGCCGCCGGGATCACTCTCGGCATGGACGAGCTGTACAAGTAAAGC
Features (pLannotate 1.2.2; 22 found; start..end, strand, type, name):
    225..351     +  ncRNA          3' miR-30a: sequence downstream of the 71-nt precursor of the human miR-30a microRNA (Zeng et al., 2002) miRNA
    379..967     +  misc_feature   WPRE: woodchuck hepatitis virus posttranscriptional regulatory element
   1000..1224    +  polyA_signal   bGH poly(A) signal: bovine growth hormone polyadenylation signal
   1228..1249    +  promoter       SV40 promoter (fragment): SV40 enhancer and early promoter
   1310..1401    +  repeat_region  AAV2 ITR (fragment): inverted terminal repeat of adeno-associated virus serotype 2 inverted
   1401..1430    -  repeat_region  AAV2 ITR (fragment): inverted terminal repeat of adeno-associated virus serotype 2 inverted
   1434..1763    -  promoter       SV40 promoter: SV40 enhancer and early promoter
   1770..1826    -  CDS            lacI (fragment): lac repressor; lacI; The lac repressor binds to the lac operator to inhibit transcription in E. coli. This inhibition can be relieved by adding lactose or isopropyl-β-D-thiogalactopyranoside (IPTG).
   2009..2597    -  rep_origin     ori: high-copy-number ColE1/pMB1/pBR322/pUC origin of replication
   2768..3628    -  CDS            AmpR: β-lactamase; bla; confers resistance to ampicillin, carbenicillin, and related antibiotics
   3629..3733    -  promoter       AmpR promoter: bla
   3828..3863    +  CDS            rop (fragment): Rop protein, which maintains plasmids at low copy number; rop
   3965..4013    +  misc_feature   bom (fragment): basis of mobility region from pBR322
   4014..4293    -  CDS            TcR (fragment): tetracycline efflux protein; tet; confers resistance to tetracycline
   4521..4539    +  promoter       SP6 promoter: promoter for bacteriophage SP6 RNA polymerase
   4558..4689    -  repeat_region  AAV2 ITR (fragment): inverted terminal repeat of adeno-associated virus serotype 2 inverted
   4745..4993    +  enhancer       CMV enhancer (fragment): human cytomegalovirus immediate early enhancer
   4995..5272    +  promoter       chicken β-actin promoter: No description available
   5273..5408    +  intron         hybrid intron (fragment): hybrid between chicken β-actin (CBA) and minute virus of mice (MMV) introns (Gray et al., 2011)
   5497..5627    +  intron         chimeric intron (fragment): chimera between introns from chicken β-actin and rabbit β-globin
   5625..5693    +  CDS            HBB (fragment): HBB_LEPEU - Experimental evidence at protein level: Swiss-Prot protein existence level 1. Involved in oxygen transport from the lung to the various peripheral tissues. From Lepus europaeus (European hare).
   5700..6419    +  CDS            EYFP: enhanced YFP mammalian codon-optimized
