[The description below was written by a language model from this plasmid's Addgene catalogue record and pLannotate feature annotations shown in this document.]
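Description:
AAV.CBA.YFP.miR-E_shRps6ka2-1 is an AAV transfer plasmid for RNAi, used to produce recombinant adeno-associated virus that knocks down mouse Rps6ka2 (Rsk3, a p90 ribosomal S6 kinase family member). It is propagated in E. coli on a high-copy ColE1/pUC-type origin with ampicillin selection (β-lactamase under its own promoter). The catalogue lists a recombination-deficient strain as the growth host, a common choice for keeping repeat-rich ITR plasmids stable. The backbone also carries non-functional remnants of older cloning vectors (fragments of rop, bom, the tetracycline resistance gene and lacI), plus an SP6 promoter and an SV40 promoter outside the packaged region.

Between the two AAV2 inverted terminal repeats, which direct replication and packaging of the genome into capsids, sits a single Pol II expression cassette. A CBA-type promoter (CMV enhancer fused to the chicken β-actin promoter, followed by chimeric intron sequences) drives EYFP. Downstream of the reporter lies the 97 bp shRNA insert, embedded in a miR-E scaffold, an optimised miR-30a-based microRNA context. The feature tables annotate only its 3' miR-30a flank, not the hairpin or the 5' arm. A WPRE and the bovine growth hormone polyadenylation signal complete the transcript. Because YFP and the shRNA come from the same transcript, fluorescence marks the transduced cells in which the microRNA machinery is processing the hairpin.

The depositor and sequencing-derived records agree in layout and differ by about a dozen nucleotides, mostly within one ITR, which is annotated as split fragments in the sequenced version. The associated publication concerns kinase targeting in spinocerebellar ataxia type 1, consistent with use for in vivo neuronal knockdown.
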