Addgene plasmid #180388: AAV.CBA.YFP.miR-E_shRps6ka2-1
Purpose: Producing AAV that encodes mouse Rps6ka2 (Rsk3) shRNA-1 with miR-E backbone
Depositing lab: Huda Zoghbi. Depositing organization: Baylor College of Medicine. Publication: Dual targeting of brain region-specific kinases potentiates neurological rescue in Spinocerebellar ataxia type 1. Lee WS, Lavery L, Rousseaux MWC, Rutledge EB, Jang Y, Wan YW, Wu SR, Kim W, Al-Ramahi I, Rath S, Adamski CJ, Bondar VV, Tewari A, Soleimani S, Mota S, Yalamanchili HK, Orr HT, Liu Z, Botas J, Zoghbi HY. EMBO J. 2021 Apr 1;40(7):e106106. doi: 10.15252/embj.2020106106. Epub 2021 Mar 11. PubMed 33709453.
Backbone
  Vector backbone: AAV.CBA.YFP.miR-E
  Backbone size w/o insert (bp): 6337
  Vector type: AAV, RNAi
Growth in bacteria
  Bacterial resistance: Ampicillin, 100 μg/mL
  Growth temperature: 37°C
  Growth strain: NEB Stable
  Copy number: High Copy
Gene/Insert
  Gene/Insert name: shRps6ka2-1
  gRNA/shRNA sequence: CGGTGAGGAAGGTTACAGGATA
  Species: M. musculus (mouse)
  Insert size (bp): 97
  Entrez Gene: Rps6ka2 (a.k.a. Rsk3, 90kDa, p90rsk, pp90rsk, D17Wsu134e, Rps6ka-rs1)
  Promoter: CBA
  Cloning method: Gibson Cloning
  Sequencing primers: 5′ ACTACCTGAGCTACCAGTCC; 3′ CATAGCGTAAAAGGAGCAACA
Terms and licenses: Academic/Nonprofit Terms; Industry Terms: Not Available to Industry
How to cite: AAV.CBA.YFP.miR-E_shRps6ka2-1 was a gift from Huda Zoghbi (Addgene plasmid # 180388 ; http://n2t.net/addgene:180388 ; RRID:Addgene_180388)
