>Addgene plasmid #180388 | AAV.CBA.YFP.miR-E_shRps6ka2-1 | depositor partial sequence | sequence record 350455 | shRps6ka2-1 stem-sense-loop-antisense-stem
TGCTGTTGACAGTGAGCGCGGTGAGGAAGGTTACAGGATATAGTGAAGCCACAGATGTATATCCTGTAAC
CTTCCTCACCATGCCTACTGCCTCGGA
